Addgene plasmid #128895: pMV18
Purpose: Position 6 module- KanMX
Depositing lab: Gilles Charvin. Depositing organization: Institut de Genetique et de Biologie Moleculaire et Cellulaire (IGBMC). Publication: COSPLAY: An expandable toolbox for combinatorial and swift generation of expression plasmids in yeast. Goulev Y, Matifas A, Heyer V, Reina-San-Martin B, Charvin G. PLoS One. 2019 Aug 28;14(8):e0220694. doi: 10.1371/journal.pone.0220694. eCollection 2019. PubMed 31461461.
Backbone
  Vector backbone: pUC57BsaI
  Backbone size w/o insert (bp): 2724
  Total vector size (bp): 3921
  Modifications to backbone: Insertion of AGCA-KanMX-CCAT by MEGAWHOP
  Vector type: Yeast Expression, Synthetic Biology
Growth in bacteria
  Bacterial resistance: Ampicillin, 100 μg/mL
  Growth temperature: 37°C
  Growth strain: DH5alpha
  Copy number: Unknown
Gene/Insert
  Gene/Insert name: KanMX
  Species: Synthetic
  Insert size (bp): 1197
Terms and licenses: Academic/Nonprofit Terms; Industry Terms: Not Available to Industry
Depositor comments: Please visit https://www.biorxiv.org/content/10.1101/630277v1 for BioRxiv preprint.
How to cite: pMV18 was a gift from Gilles Charvin (Addgene plasmid # 128895 ; http://n2t.net/addgene:128895 ; RRID:Addgene_128895)
