[The description below was written by a language model from this plasmid's Addgene catalogue record and pLannotate feature annotations shown in this document.]
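Description:
pMV18 is a 3,921 bp part-donor plasmid from the COSPLAY toolbox, a modular system for combinatorial assembly of yeast expression plasmids. It is built on pUC57BsaI, a 2,724 bp pUC-type cloning backbone, and supplies the "position 6" module, a KanMX selection marker. In E. coli it is propagated through the high-copy ColE1/pUC origin and selected with ampicillin via the β-lactamase gene and its native promoter. The remaining annotated backbone elements (lac promoter, lac operator, CAP binding site, and fragments of lacZα, lacI, rop and bom) are remnants of the pUC57 lineage and have no stated role in the module.

The 1,197 bp insert was introduced by MEGAWHOP whole-plasmid cloning and is flanked by the four-base sequences AGCA and CCAT. Given the backbone name, these presumably act as the BsaI-generated overhangs that fix the module's place and orientation in a Golden Gate-style assembly, although the record does not describe the assembly chemistry. The feature table shows the Ashbya gossypii TEF promoter directly upstream of an aminoglycoside phosphotransferase (aph(3')-Ia) coding sequence, the standard KanMX arrangement that confers G418 resistance in yeast. No terminator is annotated after the coding sequence, and very little insert sequence remains beyond it, so the table does not show whether the usual TEF terminator is present.

The plasmid carries no annotated yeast origin, centromere or integration sequence, so it is not itself a yeast vector. It serves as a source of the dominant drug-resistance marker, to be combined with modules from the other positions when building final yeast expression plasmids.
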