Features (pLannotate 1.2.2; 12 found; start..end, strand, type, name):
     37..380     +  promoter       TEF promoter: Ashbya gossypii TEF promoter
    381..1190    +  CDS            KanR: aminoglycoside phosphotransferase; aph(3')-Ia; confers resistance to kanamycin
   1273..1289    -  protein_bind   lac operator: The lac repressor binds to the lac operator to inhibit transcription in E. coli. This inhibition can be relieved by adding lactose or isopropyl-β-D-thiogalactopyranoside (IPTG). lac repressor encoded by lacI
   1297..1327    -  promoter       lac promoter: promoter for the E. coli lac operon
   1342..1363    -  protein_bind   CAP binding site: CAP binding activates transcription in the presence of cAMP. E. coli catabolite activator protein
   1376..1468    -  CDS            lacI (fragment): lac repressor; lacI; The lac repressor binds to the lac operator to inhibit transcription in E. coli. This inhibition can be relieved by adding lactose or isopropyl-β-D-thiogalactopyranoside (IPTG).
   1651..2239    -  rep_origin     ori: high-copy-number ColE1/pMB1/pBR322/pUC origin of replication
   2410..3270    -  CDS            AmpR: β-lactamase; bla; confers resistance to ampicillin, carbenicillin, and related antibiotics
   3271..3375    -  promoter       AmpR promoter: bla
   3470..3505    +  CDS            rop (fragment): Rop protein, which maintains plasmids at low copy number; rop
   3607..3706    +  misc_feature   bom (fragment): basis of mobility region from pBR322
   3712..3869    -  CDS            lacZα (fragment): LacZα fragment of β-galactosidase; lacZ fragment
>Addgene plasmid #128895 | pMV18 | addgene full sequence | sequence record 252835 | Addgene NGS Result
AAGCTTGCCTCGTCCCCGCCGGGTCACCCGGCCAGCGACATGGAGGCCCAGAATACCCTCCTTGACAGTC
TTGACGTGCGCAGCTCAGGGGCATGATGTGACTGTCGCCCGTACATTTAGCCCATACATCCCCATGTATA
ATCATTTGCATCCATACATTTTGATGGCCGCACGGCGCGAAGCAAAAATTACGGCTCCTCGCTGCAGACC
TGCGAGCAGGGAAACGCTCCCCTCACAGACGCGTTGAATTGTCCCCACGCCGCGCCCCTGTAGAGAAATA
TAAAAGGTTAGGATTTGCCACTGAGGTTCTTCTTTCATATACTTCCTTTTAAAATCTTGCTAGGATACAG
TTCTCACATCACATCCGAACATAAACAACCATGGGTAAGGAAAAGACTCACGTTTCGAGGCCGCGATTAA
ATTCCAACATGGATGCTGATTTATATGGGTATAAATGGGCTCGCGATAATGTCGGGCAATCAGGTGCGAC
AATCTATCGATTGTATGGGAAGCCCGATGCGCCAGAGTTGTTTCTGAAACATGGCAAAGGTAGCGTTGCC
AATGATGTTACAGATGAGATGGTCAGACTAAACTGGCTGACGGAATTTATGCCTCTTCCGACCATCAAGC
ATTTTATCCGTACTCCTGATGATGCATGGTTACTCACCACTGCGATCCCCGGCAAAACAGCATTCCAGGT
ATTAGAAGAATATCCTGATTCAGGTGAAAATATTGTTGATGCGCTGGCAGTGTTCCTGCGCCGGTTGCAT
TCGATTCCTGTTTGTAATTGTCCTTTTAACAGCGATCGCGTATTTCGTCTCGCTCAGGCGCAATCACGAA
TGAATAACGGTTTGGTTGATGCGAGTGATTTTGATGACGAGCGTAATGGCTGGCCTGTTGAACAAGTCTG
GAAAGAAATGCATAAGCTTTTGCCATTCTCACCGGATTCAGTCGTCACTCATGGTGATTTCTCACTTGAT
AACCTTATTTTTGACGAGGGGAAATTAATAGGTTGTATTGATGTTGGACGAGTCGGAATCGCAGACCGAT
ACCAGGATCTTGCCATCCTATGGAACTGCCTCGGTGAGTTTTCTCCTTCATTACAGAAACGGCTTTTTCA
AAAATATGGTATTGATAATCCTGATATGAATAAATTGCAGTTTCATTTGATGCTCGATGAGTTTTTCTAA
CCATAGAGACCGGGCCCGTCGACTGCAGAGGCCTGCATGCAAGCTTGGCGTAATCATGGTCATAGCTGTT
TCCTGTGTGAAATTGTTATCCGCTCACAATTCCACACAACATACGAGCCGGAAGCATAAAGTGTAAAGCC
TGGGGTGCCTAATGAGTGAGCTAACTCACATTAATTGCGTTGCGCTCACTGCCCGCTTTCCAGTCGGGAA
ACCTGTCGTGCCAGCTGCATTAATGAATCGGCCAACGCGCGGGGAGAGGCGGTTTGCGTATTGGGCGCTC
TTCCGCTTCCTCGCTCACTGACTCGCTGCGCTCGGTCGTTCGGCTGCGGCGAGCGGTATCAGCTCACTCA
AAGGCGGTAATACGGTTATCCACAGAATCAGGGGATAACGCAGGAAAGAACATGTGAGCAAAAGGCCAGC
AAAAGGCCAGGAACCGTAAAAAGGCCGCGTTGCTGGCGTTTTTCCATAGGCTCCGCCCCCCTGACGAGCA
TCACAAAAATCGACGCTCAAGTCAGAGGTGGCGAAACCCGACAGGACTATAAAGATACCAGGCGTTTCCC
CCTGGAAGCTCCCTCGTGCGCTCTCCTGTTCCGACCCTGCCGCTTACCGGATACCTGTCCGCCTTTCTCC
CTTCGGGAAGCGTGGCGCTTTCTCATAGCTCACGCTGTAGGTATCTCAGTTCGGTGTAGGTCGTTCGCTC
CAAGCTGGGCTGTGTGCACGAACCCCCCGTTCAGCCCGACCGCTGCGCCTTATCCGGTAACTATCGTCTT
GAGTCCAACCCGGTAAGACACGACTTATCGCCACTGGCAGCAGCCACTGGTAACAGGATTAGCAGAGCGA
GGTATGTAGGCGGTGCTACAGAGTTCTTGAAGTGGTGGCCTAACTACGGCTACACTAGAAGAACAGTATT
TGGTATCTGCGCTCTGCTGAAGCCAGTTACCTTCGGAAAAAGAGTTGGTAGCTCTTGATCCGGCAAACAA
ACCACCGCTGGTAGCGGTGGTTTTTTTGTTTGCAAGCAGCAGATTACGCGCAGAAAAAAAGGATCTCAAG
AAGATCCTTTGATCTTTTCTACGGGGTCTGACGCTCAGTGGAACGAAAACTCACGTTAAGGGATTTTGGT
CATGAGATTATCAAAAAGGATCTTCACCTAGATCCTTTTAAATTAAAAATGAAGTTTTAAATCAATCTAA
AGTATATATGAGTAAACTTGGTCTGACAGTTACCAATGCTTAATCAGTGAGGCACCTATCTCAGCGATCT
GTCTATTTCGTTCATCCATAGTTGCCTGACTCCCCGTCGTGTAGATAACTACGATACGGGAGGGCTTACC
ATCTGGCCCCAGTGCTGCAATGATACCGCGAGATCCACGCTCACCGGCTCCAGATTTATCAGCAATAAAC
CAGCCAGCCGGAAGGGCCGAGCGCAGAAGTGGTCCTGCAACTTTATCCGCCTCCATCCAGTCTATTAATT
GTTGCCGGGAAGCTAGAGTAAGTAGTTCGCCAGTTAATAGTTTGCGCAACGTTGTTGCCATTGCTACAGG
CATCGTGGTGTCACGCTCGTCGTTTGGTATGGCTTCATTCAGCTCCGGTTCCCAACGATCAAGGCGAGTT
ACATGATCCCCCATGTTGTGCAAAAAAGCGGTTAGCTCCTTCGGTCCTCCGATCGTTGTCAGAAGTAAGT
TGGCCGCAGTGTTATCACTCATGGTTATGGCAGCACTGCATAATTCTCTTACTGTCATGCCATCCGTAAG
ATGCTTTTCTGTGACTGGTGAGTACTCAACCAAGTCATTCTGAGAATAGTGTATGCGGCGACCGAGTTGC
TCTTGCCCGGCGTCAATACGGGATAATACCGCGCCACATAGCAGAACTTTAAAAGTGCTCATCATTGGAA
AACGTTCTTCGGGGCGAAAACTCTCAAGGATCTTACCGCTGTTGAGATCCAGTTCGATGTAACCCACTCG
TGCACCCAACTGATCTTCAGCATCTTTTACTTTCACCAGCGTTTCTGGGTGAGCAAAAACAGGAAGGCAA
AATGCCGCAAAAAAGGGAATAAGGGCGACACGGAAATGTTGAATACTCATACTCTTCCTTTTTCAATATT
ATTGAAGCATTTATCAGGGTTATTGTCTCATGAGCGGATACATATTTGAATGTATTTAGAAAAATAAACA
AATAGGGGTTCCGCGCACATTTCCCCGAAAAGTGCCACCTGACGTCTAAGAAACCATTGTTATCACGACA
TTAACCTATAAAAATAGGCGTATCACGAGGCCCTTTCGTCTCGCGCGTTTCGGTGATGACGGTGAAAACC
TCTGACACATGCAGCTCCCGGAGACGGTCACAGCTTGTCTGTAAGCGGATGCCGGGAGCAGACAAGCCCG
TCAGGGCGCGTCAGCGGGTGTTGGCGGGTGTCGGGGCTGGCTTAACTATGCGGCATCAGAGCAGATTGTA
CTGAGAGTGCACCATATGCGGTGTGAAATACCGCACAGATGCGTAAGGAGAAAATACCGCATCAGGCGCC
ATTCGCCATTCAGGCTGCGCAACTGTTGGGAAGGGCGATCGGTGCGGGCCTCTTCGCTATTACGCCAGCT
GGCGAAAGGGGGATGTGCTGCAAGGCGATTAAGTTGGGTAACGCCAGGGTTTTCCCAGTCACGACGTTGT
AAAACGACGGCCAGTGAATTCGAGCTCGGTACCTCGCGAATGCATCTAGATATCGGATCCCGGTCTCGAG
C
